>Addgene plasmid #13719 | pcDNA3-EGFP-Rac1(wt) | addgene full sequence | sequence record 227751 | Addgene NGS Result
AGACCCAAGCTTGCCACCATGGTGAGCAAGGGCGAGGAGCTGTTCACCGGGGTGGTGCCCATCCTGGTCG
AGCTGGACGGCGACGTAAACGGCCACAAGTTCAGCGTGTCCGGCGAGGGCGAGGGCGATGCCACCTACGG
CAAGCTGACCCTGAAGTTCATCTGCACCACCGGCAAGCTGCCCGTGCCCTGGCCCACCCTCGTGACCACC
CTGACCTACGGCGTGCAGTGCTTCAGCCGCTACCCCGACCACATGAAGCAGCACGACTTCTTCAAGTCCG
CCATGCCCGAAGGCTACGTCCAGGAGCGCACCATCTTCTTCAAGGACGACGGCAACTACAAGACCCGCGC
CGAGGTGAAGTTCGAGGGCGACACCCTGGTGAACCGCATCGAGCTGAAGGGCATCGACTTCAAGGAGGAC
GGCAACATCCTGGGGCACAAGCTGGAGTACAACTACAACAGCCACAACGTCTATATCATGGCCGACAAGC
AGAAGAACGGCATCAAGGTGAACTTCAAGATCCGCCACAACATCGAGGACGGCAGCGTGCAGCTCGCCGA
CCACTACCAGCAGAACACCCCCATCGGCGACGGCCCCGTGCTGCTGCCCGACAACCACTACCTGAGCACC
CAGTCCGCCCTGAGCAAAGACCCCAACGAGAAGCGCGATCACATGGTCCTGCTGGAGTTCGTGACCGCCG
CCGGGATCACTCTCGGCATGGACGAGCTGTACAAGGAATTC
[531 nt withheld, positions 742-1272]
TGCCCGCCTCCCGTGAAGAAGAGGAAGAGAAAATGCCTGCTGTTGTAACTCGAGCATGCATCTAGAGGGC
CCTATTCTATAGTGTCACCTAAATGCTAGAGCTCGCTGATCAGCCTCGACTGTGCCTTCTAGTTGCCAGC
CATCTGTTGTTTGCCCCTCCCCCGTGCCTTCCTTGACCCTGGAAGGTGCCACTCCCACTGTCCTTTCCTA
ATAAAATGAGGAAATTGCATCGCATTGTCTGAGTAGGTGTCATTCTATTCTGGGGGGTGGGGTGGGGCAG
GACAGCAAGGGGGAGGATTGGGAAGACAATAGCAGGCATGCTGGGGATGCGGTGGGCTCTATGGCTTCTG
AGGCGGAAAGAACCAGCTGGGGCTCTAGGGGGTATCCCC
[124 nt withheld, positions 1662-1785]
C
[91 nt withheld, positions 1787-1877]
A
[49 nt withheld, positions 1879-1927]
CCTTTGACGTTGGAGTCCACGTTCTTT
[37 nt withheld, positions 1955-1991]
ACCCTATCTCGGTCTATTCTTTTGATTTATAAGGGATTTTGCCGATTTCGGCCTATTGGTTAAAAAATGA
GCTGATTTAACAAAAATTTAACGCGAATTAATTCTGTGGAATGTGTGTCAGTTAGGGTGTGGAAAGTCCC
CAGGCTCCCCAGCAGGCAGAAGTATGCAAAGCATGCATCTCAATTAGTCAGCAACCAGGTGTGGAAAGTC
CCCAGGCTCCCCAGCAGGCAGAAGTATGCAAAGCATGCATCTCAATTAGTCAGCAACCATAGTCCCGCCC
CTAACTCCGCCCATCCCGCCCCTAACTCCGCCCAGTTCCGCCCATTCTCCGCCCCATGGCTGACTAATTT
TTTTTATTTATGCAGAGGCCGAGGCCGCCTCTGCCTCTGAGCTATTCCAGAAGTAGTGAGGAGGCTTTTT
TGGAGGCCTAGGCTTTTGCAAAAAGCTCCCGGGAGCTTGTATATCCATTTTCGGATCTGATCAAGAGACA
GGATGAGGATCGTTTCGCATGATTGAACAAGATGGATTGCACGCAGGTTCTCCGGCCGCTTGGGTGGAGA
GGCTATTCGGCTATGACTGGGCACAACAGACAATCGGCTGCTCTGATGCCGCCGTGTTCCGGCTGTCAGC
GCAGGGGCGCCCGGTTCTTTTTGTCAAGACCGACCTGTCCGGTGCCCTGAATGAACTGCAGGACGAGGCA
GCGCGGCTATCGTGGCTGGCCACGACGGGCGTTCCTTGCGCAGCTGTGCTCGACGTTGTCACTGAAGCGG
GAAGGGACTGGCTGCTATTGGGCGAAGTGCCGGGGCAGGATCTCCTGTCATCTCACCTTGCTCCTGCCGA
GAAAGTATCCATCATGGCTGATGCAATGCGGCGGCTGCATACGCTTGATCCGGCTACCTGCCCATTCGAC
CACCAAGCGAAACATCGCATCGAGCGAGCACGTACTCGGATGGAAGCCGGTCTTGTCGATCAGGATGATC
TGGACGAAGAGCATCAGGGGCTCGCGCCAGCCGAACTGTTCGCCAGGCTCAAGGCGCGCATGCCCGACGG
CGAGGATCTCGTCGTGACCCATGGCGATGCCTGCTTGCCGAATATCATGGTGGAAAATGGCCGCTTTTCT
GGATTCATCGACTGTGGCCGGCTGGGTGTGGCGGACCGCTATCAGGACATAGCGTTGGCTACCCGTGATA
TTGCTGAAGAGCTTGGCGGCGAATGGGCTGACCGCTTCCTCGTGCTTTACGGTATCGCCGCTCCCGATTC
GCAGCGCATCGCCTTCTATCGCCTTCTTGACGAGTTCTTCTGAGCGGGACTCTGGGGTTCGAAATGACCG
ACCAAGCGACGCCCAACCTGCCATCACGAGATTTCGATTCCACCGCCGCCTTCTATGAAAGGTTGGGCTT
CGGAATCGTTTTCCGGGACGCCGGCTGGATGATCCTCCAGCGCGGGGATCTCATGCTGGAGTTCTTCGCC
CACCCCAACTTGTTTATTGCAGCTTATAATGGTTACAAATAAAGCAATAGCATCACAAATTTCACAAATA
AAGCATTTTTTTCACTGCATTCTAGTTGTGGTTTGTCCAAACTCATCAATGTATCTTATCATGTCTGTAT
ACCGTCGACCTCTAGCTAGAGCTTGGCGTAATCATGGTCATAGCTGTTTCCTGTGTGAAATTGTTATCCG
CTCACAATTCCACACAACATACGAGCCGGAAGCATAAAGTGTAAAGCCTGGGGTGCCTAATGAGTGAGCT
AACTCACATTAATTGCGTTGCGCTCACTGCCCGCTTTCCAGTCGGGAAACCTGTCGTGCCAGCTGCATTA
ATGAATCGGCCAACGCGCGGGGAGAGGCGGTTTGCGTATTGGGCGCTCTTCCGCTTCCTCGCTCACTGAC
TCGCTGCGCTCGGTCGTTCGGCTGCGGCGAGCGGTATCAGCTCACTCAAAGGCGGTAATACGGTTATCCA
CAGAATCAGGGGATAACGCAGGAAAGAACATGTGAGCAAAAGGCCAGCAAAAGGCCAGGAACCGTAAAAA
GGCCGCGTTGCTGGCGTTTTTCCATAGGCTCCGCCCCCCTGACGAGCATCACAAAAATCGACGCTCAAGT
CAGAGGTGGCGAAACCCGACAGGACTATAAAGATACCAGGCGTTTCCCCCTGGAAGCTCCCTCGTGCGCT
CTCCTGTTCCGACCCTGCCGCTTACCGGATACCTGTCCGCCTTTCTCCCTTCGGGAAGCGTGGCGCTTTC
TCATAGCTCACGCTGTAGGTATCTCAGTTCGGTGTAGGTCGTTCGCTCCAAGCTGGGCTGTGTGCACGAA
CCCCCCGTTCAGCCCGACCGCTGCGCCTTATCCGGTAACTATCGTCTTGAGTCCAACCCGGTAAGACACG
ACTTATCGCCACTGGCAGCAGCCACTGGTAACAGGATTAGCAGAGCGAGGTATGTAGGCGGTGCTACAGA
GTTCTTGAAGTGGTGGCCTAACTACGGCTACACTAGAAGAACAGTATTTGGTATCTGCGCTCTGCTGAAG
CCAGTTACCTTCGGAAAAAGAGTTGGTAGCTCTTGATCCGGCAAACAAACCACCGCTGGTAGCGGTGGTT
TTTTTGTTTGCAAGCAGCAGATTACGCGCAGAAAAAAAGGATCTCAAGAAGATCCTTTGATCTTTTCTAC
GGGGTCTGACGCTCAGTGGAACGAAAACTCACGTTAAGGGATTTTGGTCATGAGATTATCAAAAAGGATC
TTCACCTAGATCCTTTTAAATTAAAAATGAAGTTTTAAATCAATCTAAAGTATATATGAGTAAACTTGGT
CTGACAGTTACCAATGCTTAATCAGTGAGGCACCTATCTCAGCGATCTGTCTATTTCGTTCATCCATAGT
TGCCTGACTCCCCGTCGTGTAGATAACTACGATACGGGAGGGCTTACCATCTGGCCCCAGTGCTGCAATG
ATACCGCGAGACCCACGCTCACCGGCTCCAGATTTATCAGCAATAAACCAGCCAGCCGGAAGGGCCGAGC
GCAGAAGTGGTCCTGCAACTTTATCCGCCTCCATCCAGTCTATTAATTGTTGCCGGGAAGCTAGAGTAAG
TAGTTCGCCAGTTAATAGTTTGCGCAACGTTGTTGCCATTGCTACAGGCATCGTGGTGTCACGCTCGTCG
TTTGGTATGGCTTCATTCAGCTCCGGTTCCCAACGATCAAGGCGAGTTACATGATCCCCCATGTTGTGCA
AAAAAGCGGTTAGCTCCTTCGGTCCTCCGATCGTTGTCAGAAGTAAGTTGGCCGCAGTGTTATCACTCAT
GGTTATGGCAGCACTGCATAATTCTCTTACTGTCATGCCATCCGTAAGATGCTTTTCTGTGACTGGTGAG
TACTCAACCAAGTCATTCTGAGAATAGTGTATGCGGCGACCGAGTTGCTCTTGCCCGGCGTCAATACGGG
ATAATACCGCGCCACATAGCAGAACTTTAAAAGTGCTCATCATTGGAAAACGTTCTTCGGGGCGAAAACT
CTCAAGGATCTTACCGCTGTTGAGATCCAGTTCGATGTAACCCACTCGTGCACCCAACTGATCTTCAGCA
TCTTTTACTTTCACCAGCGTTTCTGGGTGAGCAAAAACAGGAAGGCAAAATGCCGCAAAAAAGGGAATAA
GGGCGACACGGAAATGTTGAATACTCATACTCTTCCTTTTTCAATATTATTGAAGCATTTATCAGGGTTA
TTGTCTCATGAGCGGATACATATTTGAATGTATTTAGAAAAATAAACAAATAGGGGTTCCGCGCACATTT
CCCCGAAAAGTGCCACCTGACGTCGACGGATCGGGAGATCTCCCGATCCCCTATGGTGCACTCTCAGTAC
AATCTGCTCTGATGCCGCATAGTTAAGCCAGTATCTGCTCCCTGCTTGTGTGTTGGAGGTCGCTGAGTAG
TGCGCGAGCAAAATTTAAGCTACAACAAGGCAAGGCTTGACCGACAATTGCATGAAGAATCTGCTTAGGG
TTAGGCGTTTTGCGCTGCTTCGCGATGTACGGGCCAGATATACGCGTTGACATTGATTATTGACTAGTTA
TTAATAGTAATCAATTACGGGGTCATTAGTTCATAGCCCATATATGGAGTTCCGCGTTACATAACTTACG
GTAAATGGCCCGCCTGGCTGACCGCCCAACGACCCCCGCCCATTGACGTCAATAATGACGTATGTTCCCA
TAGTAACGCCAATAGGGACTTTCCATTGACGTCAATGGGTGGAGTATTTACGGTAAACTGCCCACTTGGC
AGTACATCAAGTGTATCATATGCCAAGTACGCCCCCTATTGACGTCAATGACGGTAAATGGCCCGCCTGG
CATTATGCCCAGTACATGACCTTATGGGACTTTCCTACTTGGCAGTACATCTACGTATTAGTCATCGCTA
TTACCATGGTGATGCGGTTTTGGCAGTACATCAATGGGCGTGGATAGCGGTTTGACTCACGGGGATTTCC
AAGTCTCCACCCCATTGACGTCAATGGGAGTTTGTTTTGGCACCAAAATCAACGGGACTTTCCAAAATGT
CGTAACAACTCCGCCCCATTGACGCAAATGGGCGGTAGGCGTGTACGGTGGGAGGTCTATATAAGCAGAG
CTCTCTGGCTAACTAGAGAACCCACTGCTTACTGGCTTATCGAAATTAATACGACTCACTATAGGG
Features (pLannotate 1.2.2; 22 found; start..end, strand, type, name):
     19..735     +  CDS            EGFP: EGFP is a basic (constitutively fluorescent) green fluorescent protein published in 1996, derived from Aequorea victoria. It is reported to be a rapidly-maturing weak dimer with moderate acid sensitivity.
    742..1320    +  CDS            Rac1 (sequence partly withheld): human Rac family small GTPase 1
   1348..1366    -  promoter       SP6 promoter: promoter for bacteriophage SP6 RNA polymerase
   1392..1616    +  polyA_signal   bGH poly(A) signal: bovine growth hormone polyadenylation signal
   1620..1641    +  promoter       SV40 promoter (fragment): SV40 enhancer and early promoter
   1662..2090    +  rep_origin     f1 ori (sequence partly withheld): f1 bacteriophage origin of replication; arrow indicates direction of (+) strand synthesis
   2104..2433    +  promoter       SV40 promoter: SV40 enhancer and early promoter
   2500..3291    +  CDS            neo: KKA2_KLEPN - Also known as kan, nptII. Experimental evidence at protein level: Swiss-Prot protein existence level 1. Resistance to kanamycin, neomycin, paromomycin, ribostamycin, butirosin and gentamicin B. From Klebsiella pneumoniae.
   3315..3473    +  CDS            ble (fragment): BLE_KLEPN - Experimental evidence at protein level: Swiss-Prot protein existence level 1. Binding protein with a strong affinity to the bleomycin family of antibiotics. Binds to CL990; an antimitotic-antibiotic compound. From Klebsiella pneumoniae.
   3468..3589    +  polyA_signal   SV40 poly(A) signal: SV40 polyadenylation signal
   3662..3678    -  protein_bind   lac operator: The lac repressor binds to the lac operator to inhibit transcription in E. coli. This inhibition can be relieved by adding lactose or isopropyl-β-D-thiogalactopyranoside (IPTG). lac repressor encoded by lacI
   3686..3716    -  promoter       lac promoter: promoter for the E. coli lac operon
   3731..3752    -  protein_bind   CAP binding site: CAP binding activates transcription in the presence of cAMP. E. coli catabolite activator protein
   3765..3857    -  CDS            lacI (fragment): lac repressor; lacI; The lac repressor binds to the lac operator to inhibit transcription in E. coli. This inhibition can be relieved by adding lactose or isopropyl-β-D-thiogalactopyranoside (IPTG).
   4040..4628    -  rep_origin     ori: high-copy-number ColE1/pMB1/pBR322/pUC origin of replication
   4799..5659    -  CDS            AmpR: β-lactamase; bla; confers resistance to ampicillin, carbenicillin, and related antibiotics
   5660..5764    -  promoter       AmpR promoter: bla
   5823..5875    -  misc_feature   bom (fragment): basis of mobility region from pBR322
   6030..6409    +  enhancer       CMV enhancer: human cytomegalovirus immediate early enhancer
   6410..6613    +  promoter       CMV promoter: human cytomegalovirus (CMV) immediate early promoter
   6609..6642    +  LTR            5' LTR (truncated) (fragment): truncated 5' long terminal repeat (LTR) from HIV-1
   6658..6676    +  promoter       T7 promoter: promoter for bacteriophage T7 RNA polymerase
