[The description below was written by a language model from this plasmid's Addgene catalogue record and pLannotate feature annotations shown in this document.]
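Description:
pcDNA3-EGFP-Rac1(wt) is a mammalian expression plasmid built on the pcDNA3 backbone that encodes wild-type human Rac1, a Rho-family small GTPase, fused at its N terminus to EGFP. The roughly 1.3 kb fusion was cloned between HindIII and XhoI sites, both retained, and the sequenced plasmid is about 6.7 kb. Transcription in mammalian cells is driven by the human cytomegalovirus immediate-early enhancer and promoter and terminated by the bovine growth hormone polyadenylation signal. T7 and SP6 phage promoters flank the insert, as is standard for this backbone, and can serve for in vitro transcription or as sequencing sites. In the feature table the EGFP coding sequence is followed almost immediately by the Rac1 coding sequence, consistent with a short linker joining the two. Placing the tag at the N terminus leaves the Rac1 C terminus free, the region where small GTPases of this family are normally lipid-modified for membrane association.

In E. coli the plasmid replicates from a high-copy ColE1/pUC-type origin and is selected with ampicillin through the β-lactamase gene; an f1 origin is also present for single-stranded DNA production. A second cassette, consisting of the SV40 early promoter, the neomycin phosphotransferase gene and the SV40 polyadenylation signal, allows G418 selection of stably transfected mammalian cells. Several short annotated fragments (ble, lacI, lac promoter and operator, bom, a truncated HIV-1 LTR match) appear to be backbone remnants or partial matches rather than functional elements.

The construct comes from work on visualising localized Rac activation in living cells. It lets Rac1 distribution be followed by fluorescence, and the depositor's comments place it among biosensor reagents.
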