Addgene plasmid #13719: pcDNA3-EGFP-Rac1(wt)
Depositing lab: Klaus Hahn. Publication: Localized Rac activation dynamics visualized in living cells. Kraynov VS, Chamberlain C, Bokoch GM, Schwartz MA, Slabaugh S, Hahn KM. Science. 2000 Oct 13. 290(5490):333-7. 10.1126/science.290.5490.333 PubMed 11030651.
Backbone
  Vector backbone: pcDNA3
  Backbone manufacturer: Invitrogen
  Backbone size w/o insert (bp): 5500
  Vector type: Mammalian Expression
Growth in bacteria
  Bacterial resistance: Ampicillin, 100 μg/mL
  Growth temperature: 37°C
  Growth strain: DH5alpha
  Copy number: High Copy
Gene/Insert
  Gene/Insert name: EGFP-Rac1(wt) (alt name: Rac1)
  Species: H. sapiens (human)
  Insert size (bp): 1300
  Entrez Gene: RAC1 (a.k.a. MIG5, MRD48, Rac-1, TC-25, p21-Rac1)
  Tag / fusion protein: EGFP (N terminal on insert)
  Cloning method: Restriction Enzyme; 5′ cloning site HindIII (not destroyed); 3′ cloning site XhoI (not destroyed)
  Sequencing primers: 5′ EGFP-C
Terms and licenses: Academic/Nonprofit Terms; Industry Terms: Not Available to Industry
Depositor comments: Protocols for production and use of Hahn lab biosensors and photactivatable proteins can be found on their web page, at the URL below. If you have suggestions for the protocols or have any questions, please feel free to contact the Hahn lab. Good luck with your experiments! Hahn lab biosensor protocol: http://www.hahnlab.com/tools/index.html
How to cite: pcDNA3-EGFP-Rac1(wt) was a gift from Klaus Hahn (Addgene plasmid # 13719 ; http://n2t.net/addgene:13719 ; RRID:Addgene_13719)
