>Addgene plasmid #13719 | pcDNA3-EGFP-Rac1(wt) | addgene partial sequence | sequence record 19923 | 13719 with EGFP-C
GGAATTC
[531 nt withheld, positions 8-538]
TGCCCGCCTCCCGTGAAGAAGAGGAAGAGAAAATGCCTGCTGTTGTAACTCGAGCATGCATCTAGAGGGC
CCTATTCTATAGTGTCACCTAAATGCTAGAGCTCGCTGATCAGCCTCGACTGTGCCTTCTAGTTGCCAGC
CATCTGTTGTTTGCCCCTCCCCCGTGCCTTCCTTGACCCTGGAAGGTGCCACTCCCACTGTCCTTTCCTA
ATAAAATGAGGAAATTGCATCGCATTGTCTG
